>Addgene plasmid #142713 | TFORF0967 | addgene full sequence | sequence record 397756 | Addgene NGS Result
TTAATGTAGTCTTATGCAATACTCTTGTAGTCTTGCAACATGGTAACGATGAGTTAGCAACATGCCTTAC
AAGGAGAGAAAAAGCACCGTGCATGCCGATTGGTGGAAGTAAGGTGGTACGATCGTGCCTTATTAGGAAG
GCAACAGACGGGTCTGACATGGATTGGACGAACCACTGAATTGCCGCATTGCAGAGATATTGTATTTAAG
TGCCTAGCTCGATACATAAACGGGTCTCTCTGGTTAGACCAGATCTGAGCCTGGGAGCTCTCTGGCTAAC
TAGGGAACCCACTGCTTAAGCCTCAATAAAGCTTGCCTTGAGTGCTTCAAGTAGTGTGTGCCCGTCTGTT
GTGTGACTCTGGTAACTAGAGATCCCTCAGACCCTTTTAGTCAGTGTGGAAAATCTCTAGCAGTGGCGCC
CGAACAGGGACTTGAAAGCGAAAGGGAAACCAGAGGAGCTCTCTCGACGCAGGACTCGGCTTGCTGAAGC
GCGCACGGCAAGAGGCGAGGGGCGGCGACTGGTGAGTACGCCAAAAATTTTGACTAGCGGAGGCTAGAAG
GAGAGAGATGGGTGCGAGAGCGTCAGTATTAAGCGGGGGAGAATTAGATCGCGATGGGAAAAAATTCGGT
TAAGGCCAGGGGGAAAGAAAAAATATAAATTAAAACATATAGTATGGGCAAGCAGGGAGCTAGAACGATT
CGCAGTTAATCCTGGCCTGTTAGAAACATCAGAAGGCTGTAGACAAATACTGGGACAGCTACAACCATCC
CTTCAGACAGGATCAGAAGAACTTAGATCATTATATAATACAGTAGCAACCCTCTATTGTGTGCATCAAA
GGATAGAGATAAAAGACACCAAGGAAGCTTTAGACAAGATAGAGGAAGAGCAAAACAAAAGTAAGACCAC
CGCACAGCAAGCGGCCGCTGATCTTCAGACCTGGAGGAGGAGATATGAGGGACAATTGGAGAAGTGAATT
ATATAAATATAAAGTAGTAAAAATTGAACCATTAGGAGTAGCACCCACCAAGGCAAAGAGAAGAGTGGTG
CAGAGAGAAAAAAGAGCAGTGGGAATAGGAGCTTTGTTCCTTGGGTTCTTGGGAGCAGCAGGAAGCACTA
TGGGCGCAGCGTCAATGACGCTGACGGTACAGGCCAGACAATTATTGTCTGGTATAGTGCAGCAGCAGAA
CAATTTGCTGAGGGCTATTGAGGCGCAACAGCATCTGTTGCAACTCACAGTCTGGGGCATCAAGCAGCTC
CAGGCAAGAATCCTGGCTGTGGAAAGATACCTAAAGGATCAACAGCTCCTGGGGATTTGGGGTTGCTCTG
GAAAACTCATTTGCACCACTGCTGTGCCTTGGAATGCTAGTTGGAGTAATAAATCTCTGGAACAGATTTG
GAATCACACGACCTGGATGGAGTGGGACAGAGAAATTAACAATTACACAAGCTTAATACACTCCTTAATT
GAAGAATCGCAAAACCAGCAAGAAAAGAATGAACAAGAATTATTGGAATTAGATAAATGGGCAAGTTTGT
GGAATTGGTTTAACATAACAAATTGGCTGTGGTATATAAAATTATTCATAATGATAGTAGGAGGCTTGGT
AGGTTTAAGAATAGTTTTTGCTGTACTTTCTATAGTGAATAGAGTTAGGCAGGGATATTCACCATTATCG
TTTCAGACCCACCTCCCAACCCCGAGGGGACCCATGCATTGCATCTCAATTAGTCAGCAACCAGGTGTGG
AAAGTCCCCAGGCTCCCCAGCAGGCAGAAGTATGCAAAGCATGCGTCTCAATTAGTCAGCAACCATAGTC
CCGCCCCTAACTCCGCCCATCCCGCCCCTAACTCCGCCCAGTTCCGCCCATTCTCCGCCCCATGGCTGAC
TAATTTTTTTTATTTATGCAGAGGCCGAGGCCGCCTCGGCCTCTGAGCTATTCCAGAAGTAGTGAGGAGG
CTTTTTTGGAGGCCTAGGCTTTTGCAAAAAGCTTTCTAGAGGTACCACCGGAGCTTACCATGACCGAGTA
CAAGCCCACGGTGCGCCTCGCCACCCGCGACGACGTCCCCAGGGCCGTACGCACCCTCGCCGCCGCGTTC
GCCGACTACCCCGCCACGCGCCACACCGTCGATCCGGACCGCCACATCGAGCGGGTCACCGAGCTGCAAG
AACTCTTCCTCACGCGCGTCGGGCTCGACATCGGCAAGGTGTGGGTCGCGGACGACGGCGCCGCCGTGGC
GGTCTGGACCACGCCGGAGAGCGTCGAAGCGGGGGCGGTGTTCGCCGAGATCGGCCCGCGCATGGCCGAG
TTGAGCGGTTCCCGGCTGGCCGCGCAGCAACAGATGGAAGGCCTCCTGGCGCCGCACCGGCCCAAGGAGC
CCGCGTGGTTCCTGGCCACCGTCGGCGTCTCGCCCGACCACCAGGGCAAGGGTCTGGGCAGCGCCGTCGT
GCTCCCCGGAGTGGAGGCGGCCGAGCGCGCCGGGGTGCCCGCCTTCCTGGAGACCTCCGCGCCCCGCAAC
CTCCCCTTCTACGAGCGGCTCGGCTTCACCGTCACCGCCGACGTCGAGGTGCCCGAAGGACCGCGCACCT
GGTGCATGACCCGCAAGCCCGGTGCCAGTTAACGAATTCTAGATCTTGAGACAAATGGCAGTATTCATCC
ACAATTTTAAAAGAAAAGGGGGGATTGGGGGGTACAGTGCAGGGGAAAGAATAGTAGACATAATAGCAAC
AGACATACAAACTAAAGAATTACAAAAACAAATTACAAAAATTCAAAATTTTCGGGTTTATTACAGGGAC
AGCAGAGATCCACTTTGGCGCCGGCTCGAGGCCTGCAGGTGCAAAGATGGATAAAGTTTTAAACAGAGAG
GAATCTTTGCAGCTAATGGACCTTCTAGGTCTTGAAAGGAGTGGGAATTGGCTCCGGTGCCCGTCAGTGG
GCAGAGCGCACATCGCCCACAGTCCCCGAGAAGTTGGGGGGAGGGGTCGGCAATTGAACCGGTGCCTAGA
GAAGGTGGCGCGGGGTAAACTGGGAAAGTGATGTCGTGTACTGGCTCCGCCTTTTTCCCGAGGGTGGGGG
AGAACCGTATATAAGTGCAGTAGTCGCCGTGAACGTTCTTTTTCGCAACGGGTTTGCCGCCAGAACACAG
GTAAGTGCCGTGTGTGGTTCCCGCGGGCCTGGCCTCTTTACGGGTTATGGCCCTTGCGTGCCTTGAATTA
CTTCCACCTGGCTGCAGTACGTGATTCTTGATCCCGAGCTTCGGGTTGGAAGTGGGTGGGAGAGTTCGAG
GCCTTGCGCTTAAGGAGCCCCTTCGCCTCGTGCTTGAGTTGAGGCCTGGCCTGGGCGCTGGGGCCGCCGC
GTGCGAATCTGGTGGCACCTTCGCGCCTGTCTCGCTGCTTTCGATAAGTCTCTAGCCATTTAAAATTTTT
GATGACCTGCTGCGACGCTTTTTTTCTGGCAAGATAGTCTTGTAAATGCGGGCCAAGATCTGCACACTGG
TATTTCGGTTTTTGGGGCCGCGGGCGGCGACGGGGCCCGTGCGTCCCAGCGCACATGTTCGGCGAGGCGG
GGCCTGCGAGCGCGGCCACCGAGAATCGGACGGGGGTAGTCTCAAGCTGGCCGGCCTGCTCTGGTGCCTG
GCCTCGCGCCGCCGTGTATCGCCCCGCCCTGGGCGGCAAGGCTGGCCCGGTCGGCACCAGTTGCGTGAGC
GGAAAGATGGCCGCTTCCCGGCCCTGCTGCAGGGAGCTCAAAATGGAGGACGCGGCGCTCGGGAGAGCGG
GCGGGTGAGTCACCCACACAAAGGAAAAGGGCCTTTCCGTCCTCAGCCGTCGCTTCATGTGACTCCACGG
AGTACCGGGCGCCGTCCAGGCACCTCGATTAGTTCTCGAGCTTTTGGAGTACGTCGTCTTTAGGTTGGGG
GGAGGGGTTTTATGCGATGGAGTTTCCCCACACTGAGTGGGTGGAGACTGAAGTTAGGCCAGCTTGGCAC
TTGATGTAATTCTCCTTGGAATTTGCCCTTTTTGAGTTTGGATCTTGGTTCATTCTCAAGCCTCAGACAG
TGGTTCAAAGTTTTTTTCTTCCATTTCAGGTGTCGTGAGGCTAGCACCGCCACCATGCCAGGACCCCCTG
AAAGCCTAGACATGGGGCCGTTGACATTTAGGGATGTGGCCATAGAATTCTCTCTGGAGGAGTGGCAATG
CCTGGACACTGCTCAGCAGGATTTGTATAGGAAAGTGATGTTAGAGAACTACAGAAACCTGGTCTTCTTG
GGTATTGCTGTCTCTAAGCCAGATCTGGTCACCTGTCTGGAGCAAGGAAAAGATCCCTGGAATATGAAGG
GACACAGTACGGTAGTCAAACCCCCAGTTATATGTTCTCATTTTGCTGAAGACTTTTGCCCAGGGCCAGG
CATTAAAGATTCTTTTCAAAAAGTGATACTGAGAGAATATGTAAAATGTGGACATAAGGATTTACAGTTA
AGAAAAGGATGTAAAAGTATGAATGAGTGTAATGTGCACAAAGAAGGTTATAATGAACTAAACCAGTATT
TGACAACTACCCAGAGCAAAATATTTCAATGTGATAAATATGTGAAAGTCTTTCATAAACTTTTAAATTC
AAATAGACATAACACAAAACATACTGGAAAGAAACCTTTCAAATGTAAAAAATGTGGCAAATCATTTTGC
ATGCTTTTACACCTATGTCAGCATAAAAGAATTCATATTAGAGAGAATTCTTACCGATGTGAAGAATGTG
GCAAAGCCTTTATCTGGTTTTCAACCCTTACTAGACACAGGAGAGTTCATACTGGAGAGAAATCCTACAA
ATATGAATGTGGCAAATCTTTTAACCAGGACTCAAACCTTACTACACATAAGAGAATTCATACTGGACAG
AAACCCTACAAATGTGAAGAATGTGGCACATCTTTCTACCAATTCTCATACCTTACTAGGCATAAGCTAA
TTCATACTAGAGAGAAACCCTATAAATGTGAACAATATGGCAAAACTTTTAACCAATCTTCAACCCTTAC
TGGACATAAGATAATTCATAATGGAGAAAAACCCTATAAATGTGAAGAATGTGGCAAAGCCTTTAGTATT
TTCTCAACCCCTACTAAACATAAGATAATTCACACTGAAGAGAAATCCCACAGATGTGAAGAATATTGCA
AAGCTTATAAGGAGTCCTCACACCTTACTACACATAAAAGAATTCATACTGGAGAGAAACCCTACAAATG
TGAAGAATGTGGCAAAGCCTTTAGTATTTTCTCAACCCTTACTAAACATAAGATAATTCACACTGAAGAG
AAATCCCACAGATGTGAAGAATGTGGCAAAGCTTATAAGGAGTCTTCACACCTTACTACACATAAAAGAA
TTCATACTGGAGAGAAACCCTACAAATGTGAAGAATGTGGCAAAACCTTTAGTGTATTCTCAATTCTTAC
TAAACATAAAATAATTCATACAGAAGAGAAACCCTACAAATGTGAAGAATGTGGCAAAGCTTTTAAACGA
TCTTCAACCCTTACTAAACATAGGATAATTCATACTGAAGAGAAACCCTACAAATGTGAAGAATGTGGCA
AAGCTTTTAACCAATCTTCAACCCTTAGTATACATAAAATAATTCATACTGGAGAAAAACCCTACAAATG
TGAAGAATGTGGCAAAGCTTTTAAACGATCTTCAACCCTTACTATACATAAAATGATTCACACTGGAGAA
AAACCCTACAAATGTGAAGAATGTGGCAAAGCTTTTAATCGGTCCTCACACCTTACTACACATAAGAGAA
TTCATACTGGACACAAACCCTACAAATGTAAAGAATGTGGCAAATCCTTTAGTGTATTCTCAACCCTTAC
TAAACACAAGATAATTCATACTGATAAGAAACCCTACAAATGTGAAGAATGTGGCAAAGCTTTTAACCGA
TCTTCAATCCTTAGTATACATAAGAAAATTCATACTGGAGAAAAACCCTACAAATGTGAAGAATGTGGCA
AAGCTTTTAAGCGGTCCTCACACCTCGCTGGGCACAAGCAAATTCATAGTGTACAAAAACCCTACAAATG
TGAAGAATGTGGCAAAGCCTTTAGTATATTCTCAACCCTTACTAAACATAAGATAATTCATACTGAAGAG
AAACCCTACAAATGTGAAAAATGTGGCAAAACTTTCTACCGATTCTCAAACCTTAATACGCATAAGATAA
TTCATACTGGAGAGAAACCTTGCAAATGTGAAGAATGTGGCAAAGCTTTTAACCATTCCTCAAACCTTAT
TAAACATAAGCTAATTCATACTGGAGACAAACCCTACAAATGTGAAGCATGTGGCAAAGCTTTTAGGCGG
TCTTCACATCTTAGTAGACATAAGATAATTCATATTGGAATTCATACTGAAGAGACTGTACAAAAGTAGT
AATGAACTAGTCCGTAACTTGAAAGTATTTCGATTTCTTGGCTTTATATATCTTGTGGAAAGGACGAGTT
CCTGGATAGAATCTCGGCTTAACGCGTTAAGTCGACAATCAACCTCTGGATTACAAAATTTGTGAAAGAT
TGACTGGTATTCTTAACTATGTTGCTCCTTTTACGCTATGTGGATACGCTGCTTTAATGCCTTTGTATCA
TGCTATTGCTTCCCGTATGGCTTTCATTTTCTCCTCCTTGTATAAATCCTGGTTGCTGTCTCTTTATGAG
GAGTTGTGGCCCGTTGTCAGGCAACGTGGCGTGGTGTGCACTGTGTTTGCTGACGCAACCCCCACTGGTT
GGGGCATTGCCACCACCTGTCAGCTCCTTTCCGGGACTTTCGCTTTCCCCCTCCCTATTGCCACGGCGGA
ACTCATCGCCGCCTGCCTTGCCCGCTGCTGGACAGGGGCTCGGCTGTTGGGCACTGACAATTCCGTGGTG
TTGTCGGGGAAATCATCGTCCTTTCCTTGGCTGCTCGCCTGTGTTGCCACCTGGATTCTGCGCGGGACGT
CCTTCTGCTACGTCCCTTCGGCCCTCAATCCAGCGGACCTTCCTTCCCGCGGCCTGCTGCCGGCTCTGCG
GCCTCTTCCGCGTCTTCGCCTTCGCCCTCAGACGAGTCGGATCTCCCTTTGGGCCGCCTCCCCGCGTCGA
CTTTAAGACCAATGACTTACAAGGCAGCTGTAGATCTTAGCCACTTTTTAAAAGAAAAGGGGGGACTGGA
AGGGCTAATTCACTCCCAACGAAGACAAGATCTGCTTTTTGCTTGTACTGGGTCTCTCTGGTTAGACCAG
ATCTGAGCCTGGGAGCTCTCTGGCTAACTAGGGAACCCACTGCTTAAGCCTCAATAAAGCTTGCCTTGAG
TGCTTCAAGTAGTGTGTGCCCGTCTGTTGTGTGACTCTGGTAACTAGAGATCCCTCAGACCCTTTTAGTC
AGTGTGGAAAATCTCTAGCAGTACGTATAGTAGTTCATGTCATCTTATTATTCAGTATTTATAACTTGCA
AAGAAATGAATATCAGAGAGTGAGAGGAACTTGTTTATTGCAGCTTATAATGGTTACAAATAAAGCAATA
GCATCACAAATTTCACAAATAAAGCATTTTTTTCACTGCATTCTAGTTGTGGTTTGTCCAAACTCATCAA
TGTATCTTATCATGTCTGGCTCTAGCTATCCCGCCCCTAACTCCGCCCATCCCGCCCCTAACTCCGCCCA
GTTCCGCCCATTCTCCGCCCCATGGCTGACTAATTTTTTTTATTTATGCAGAGGCCGAGGCCGCCTCGGC
CTCTGAGCTATTCCAGAAGTAGTGAGGAGGCTTTTTTGGAGGCCTAGGGACGTACCCAATTCGCCCTATA
GTGAGTCGTATTACGCGCGCTCACTGGCCGTCGTTTTACAACGTCGTGACTGGGAAAACCCTGGCGTTAC
CCAACTTAATCGCCTTGCAGCACATCCCCCTTTCGCCAGCTGGCGTAATAGCGAAGAGGCCCGCACCGAT
CGCCCTTCCCAACAGTTGCGCAGCCTGAATGGCGAATGGG
[124 nt withheld, positions 8021-8144]
C
[91 nt withheld, positions 8146-8236]
A
[49 nt withheld, positions 8238-8286]
CCTTTGACGTTGGAGTCCACGTTCTTT
[37 nt withheld, positions 8314-8350]
ACCCTATCTCGGTCTATTCTTTTGATTTATAAGGGATTTTGCCGATTTCGGCCTATTGGTTAAAAAATGA
GCTGATTTAACAAAAATTTAACGCGAATTTTAACAAAATATTAACGCTTACAATTTAGGTGGCACTTTTC
GGGGAAATGTGCGCGGAACCCCTATTTGTTTATTTTTCTAAATACATTCAAATATGTATCCGCTCATGAG
ACAATAACCCTGATAAATGCTTCAATAATATTGAAAAAGGAAGAGTATGAGTATTCAACATTTCCGTGTC
GCCCTTATTCCCTTTTTTGCGGCATTTTGCCTTCCTGTTTTTGCTCACCCAGAAACGCTGGTGAAAGTAA
AAGATGCTGAAGATCAGTTGGGTGCACGAGTGGGTTACATCGAACTGGATCTCAACAGCGGTAAGATCCT
TGAGAGTTTTCGCCCCGAAGAACGTTTTCCAATGATGAGCACTTTTAAAGTTCTGCTATGTGGCGCGGTA
TTATCCCGTATTGACGCCGGGCAAGAGCAACTCGGTCGCCGCATACACTATTCTCAGAATGACTTGGTTG
AGTACTCACCAGTCACAGAAAAGCATCTTACGGATGGCATGACAGTAAGAGAATTATGCAGTGCTGCCAT
AACCATGAGTGATAACACTGCGGCCAACTTACTTCTGACAACGATCGGAGGACCGAAGGAGCTAACCGCT
TTTTTGCACAACATGGGGGATCATGTAACTCGCCTTGATCGTTGGGAACCGGAGCTGAATGAAGCCATAC
CAAACGACGAGCGTGACACCACGATGCCTGTAGCAATGGCAACAACGTTGCGCAAACTATTAACTGGCGA
ACTACTTACTCTAGCTTCCCGGCAACAATTAATAGACTGGATGGAGGCGGATAAAGTTGCAGGACCACTT
CTGCGCTCGGCCCTTCCGGCTGGCTGGTTTATTGCTGATAAATCTGGAGCCGGTGAGCGTGGGTCTCGCG
GTATCATTGCAGCACTGGGGCCAGATGGTAAGCCCTCCCGTATCGTAGTTATCTACACGACGGGGAGTCA
GGCAACTATGGATGAACGAAATAGACAGATCGCTGAGATAGGTGCCTCACTGATTAAGCATTGGTAACTG
TCAGACCAAGTTTACTCATATATACTTTAGATTGATTTAAAACTTCATTTTTAATTTAAAAGGATCTAGG
TGAAGATCCTTTTTGATAATCTCATGACCAAAATCCCTTAACGTGAGTTTTCGTTCCACTGAGCGTCAGA
CCCCGTAGAAAAGATCAAAGGATCTTCTTGAGATCCTTTTTTTCTGCGCGTAATCTGCTGCTTGCAAACA
AAAAAACCACCGCTACCAGCGGTGGTTTGTTTGCCGGATCAAGAGCTACCAACTCTTTTTCCGAAGGTAA
CTGGCTTCAGCAGAGCGCAGATACCAAATACTGTTCTTCTAGTGTAGCCGTAGTTAGGCCACCACTTCAA
GAACTCTGTAGCACCGCCTACATACCTCGCTCTGCTAATCCTGTTACCAGTGGCTGCTGCCAGTGGCGAT
AAGTCGTGTCTTACCGGGTTGGACTCAAGACGATAGTTACCGGATAAGGCGCAGCGGTCGGGCTGAACGG
GGGGTTCGTGCACACAGCCCAGCTTGGAGCGAACGACCTACACCGAACTGAGATACCTACAGCGTGAGCT
ATGAGAAAGCGCCACGCTTCCCGAAGGGAGAAAGGCGGACAGGTATCCGGTAAGCGGCAGGGTCGGAACA
GGAGAGCGCACGAGGGAGCTTCCAGGGGGAAACGCCTGGTATCTTTATAGTCCTGTCGGGTTTCGCCACC
TCTGACTTGAGCGTCGATTTTTGTGATGCTCGTCAGGGGGGCGGAGCCTATGGAAAAACGCCAGCAACGC
GGCCTTTTTACGGTTCCTGGCCTTTTGCTGGCCTTTTGCTCACATGTTCTTTCCTGCGTTATCCCCTGAT
TCTGTGGATAACCGTATTACCGCCTTTGAGTGAGCTGATACCGCTCGCCGCAGCCGAACGACCGAGCGCA
GCGAGTCAGTGAGCGAGGAAGCGGAAGAGCGCCCAATACGCAAACCGCCTCTCCCCGCGCGTTGGCCGAT
TCATTAATGCAGCTGGCACGACAGGTTTCCCGACTGGAAAGCGGGCAGTGAGCGCAACGCAATTAATGTG
AGTTAGCTCACTCATTAGGCACCCCAGGCTTTACACTTTATGCTTCCGGCTCGTATGTTGTGTGGAATTG
TGAGCGGATAACAATTTCACACAGGAAACAGCTATGACCATGATTACGCCAAGCGCGCAATTAACCCTCA
CTAAAGGGAACAAAAGCTGGAGCTGCAAGC
Features (pLannotate 1.2.2; 32 found; start..end, strand, type, name):
      5..231     +  promoter       RSV promoter: Rous sarcoma virus enhancer/promoter
    232..412     +  LTR            5' LTR (truncated): truncated 5' long terminal repeat (LTR) from HIV-1
    459..584     +  misc_feature   HIV-1 Ψ: packaging signal of human immunodeficiency virus type 1
    568..931     +  CDS            HIV-1 gag (fragment): gag protein from human immunodeficiency virus 1; gag
   1077..1310    +  misc_feature   RRE: The Rev response element (RRE) of HIV-1 allows for Rev-dependent mRNA export from the nucleus to the cytoplasm.
   1687..1713    +  CDS            Rev (fragment): human immunodeficiency virus 1 (HIV-1) Rev protein; rev; enhances nuclear export of unspliced and incompletely spliced viral mRNAs
   1720..1743    +  promoter       SV40 promoter (fragment): SV40 early promoter
   1744..1815    +  promoter       SV40 promoter (fragment): SV40 enhancer and early promoter
   1839..1974    +  rep_origin     SV40 ori: SV40 origin of replication
   2020..2616    +  CDS            PuroR (fragment): puromycin N-acetyltransferase; pac from Streptomyces; confers resistance to puromycin
   2665..2782    +  misc_feature   cPPT/CTS: central polypurine tract and central termination sequence of HIV-1
   2847..2913    +  CDS            small t antigen (fragment): SV40 (simian virus 40) small t antigen
   2920..4098    +  promoter       EF-1α promoter: strong constitutive promoter for human elongation factor EF-1α
   4142..4486    +  CDS            ZNF720 (fragment): ZN720_HUMAN - Experimental evidence at protein level: Swiss-Prot protein existence level 1. From Homo sapiens (Human).
   4499..4657    +  CDS            ZNF493 (fragment): ZN493_HUMAN - Experimental evidence at protein level: Swiss-Prot protein existence level 1. May be involved in transcriptional regulation. From Homo sapiens (Human).
   6452..6505    +  promoter       U6 promoter (fragment): RNA polymerase III promoter for human U6 snRNA
   6547..7135    +  misc_feature   WPRE: woodchuck hepatitis virus posttranscriptional regulatory element
   7186..7205    +  misc_feature   cPPT/CTS (fragment): central polypurine tract and central termination sequence of HIV-1
   7207..7440    +  LTR            3' LTR (ΔU3): self-inactivating 3' long terminal repeat (LTR) from HIV-1
   7518..7639    +  polyA_signal   SV40 poly(A) signal: SV40 polyadenylation signal
   7679..7814    +  rep_origin     SV40 ori: SV40 origin of replication
   7835..7853    -  promoter       T7 promoter: promoter for bacteriophage T7 RNA polymerase
   7861..8016    +  CDS            lacZα (fragment): LacZα fragment of β-galactosidase; lacZ fragment
   8021..8449    +  rep_origin     f1 ori (sequence partly withheld): f1 bacteriophage origin of replication; arrow indicates direction of (+) strand synthesis
   8502..8606    +  promoter       AmpR promoter: bla
   8607..9467    +  CDS            AmpR: β-lactamase; bla; confers resistance to ampicillin, carbenicillin, and related antibiotics
   9638..10226   +  rep_origin     ori: high-copy-number ColE1/pMB1/pBR322/pUC origin of replication
  10409..10501   +  CDS            lacI (fragment): lac repressor; lacI; The lac repressor binds to the lac operator to inhibit transcription in E. coli. This inhibition can be relieved by adding lactose or isopropyl-β-D-thiogalactopyranoside (IPTG).
  10514..10535   +  protein_bind   CAP binding site: CAP binding activates transcription in the presence of cAMP. E. coli catabolite activator protein
  10550..10580   +  promoter       lac promoter: promoter for the E. coli lac operon
  10584..10606   +  protein_bind   lac operator (fragment): The lac repressor binds to the lac operator to inhibit transcription in E. coli. This inhibition can be relieved by adding lactose or isopropyl-β-D-thiogalactopyranoside (IPTG). lac repressor encoded by lacI
  10649..10667   +  promoter       T3 promoter: promoter for bacteriophage T3 RNA polymerase
