[The description below was written by a language model from this plasmid's Addgene catalogue record and pLannotate feature annotations shown in this document.]
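Description:
TFORF0967 is a lentiviral mammalian expression plasmid built on the pLX_TRC317 backbone and carrying the human zinc-finger gene ZNF493 as an overexpression ORF. It belongs to a barcoded transcription factor ORF collection in which each construct carries a unique 24-bp barcode, so that the factor delivered to a cell can be identified in pooled screens. In bacteria it replicates from a high-copy ColE1/pUC-type origin and is selected with ampicillin through the bla gene. An f1 origin and remnants of a lac/lacZα cloning region with T7 and T3 promoters are also present in the backbone.

The viral portion follows a self-inactivating, third-generation-style layout. An RSV promoter drives a truncated HIV-1 5' LTR, followed by the Ψ packaging signal with a gag fragment, the RRE for Rev-dependent export of the genomic RNA, a cPPT/CTS, WPRE to enhance transcript expression, and a ΔU3 3' LTR with a downstream SV40 polyadenylation signal. Two expression units sit between the LTRs. An SV40 early promoter/origin drives puromycin N-acetyltransferase for selection of transduced cells, and the EF-1α promoter drives the ZNF493 ORF.

The automated annotation labels only short stretches after the EF-1α promoter, as ZNF720 and ZNF493 fragments. This probably reflects homology among KRAB zinc-finger family members rather than a chimeric insert, since the unannotated span up to the WPRE fits the stated insert size of about 2.4 kb. The barcode is not annotated, so its position is not given in the record. The depositor notes that the ORF was synthesized and that the plasmid may be prone to recombination. The construct is used for constitutive ZNF493 overexpression, for example in directed differentiation screens.
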