Addgene plasmid #142713: TFORF0967
Purpose: Lentiviral vector for overexpressing transcription factor ORFs with unique 24-bp barcodes. Barcodes facilitate identification of transcription factors in pooled screens.
Depositing lab: Feng Zhang. Depositing organization: Broad Institute. Publication: A transcription factor atlas of directed differentiation. Joung J, Ma S, Tay T, Geiger-Schuller KR, Kirchgatterer PC, Verdine VK, Guo B, Arias-Garcia MA, Allen WE, Singh A, Kuksenko O, Abudayyeh OO, Gootenberg JS, Fu Z, Macrae RK, Buenrostro JD, Regev A, Zhang F. Cell. 2023 Jan 5;186(1):209-229.e26. doi: 10.1016/j.cell.2022.11.026. PubMed 36608654.
Backbone
  Vector backbone: pLX_TRC317
  Backbone manufacturer: Broad Institute Genetic Perturbation Platform
  Backbone size w/o insert (bp): 8264
  Vector type: Mammalian Expression, Lentiviral
  Selectable markers: Puromycin
Growth in bacteria
  Bacterial resistance: Ampicillin, 100 μg/mL
  Growth temperature: 37°C
  Growth strain: NEB Stable
  Copy number: High Copy
Gene/Insert
  Gene/Insert name: ZNF493
  Species: H. sapiens (human)
  Insert size (bp): 2426
  Entrez Gene: ZNF493 (a.k.a. FLJ36504)
  Promoter: EF1a
  Cloning method: Unknown
  Sequencing primers: 5′ GGGTGGAGACTGAAGTTAGGCCAG; 3′ CACATAGCGTAAAAGGAGCAACATAG
Terms and licenses: Academic/Nonprofit Terms; Industry Terms: Not Available to Industry
Depositor comments: NM_001076678,ENST00000392288 . The transcription factor ORF portion of this plasmid was synthesized by Genewiz. Please test multiple small colonies in case of plasmid recombination. To make this collection available in a timely manner, a portion of this collection was not fully sequenced by Addgene. If an Addgene verified full plasmid sequence is not available, please contact us prior to placing an order to request the full sequence.
How to cite: TFORF0967 was a gift from Feng Zhang (Addgene plasmid # 142713 ; http://n2t.net/addgene:142713 ; RRID:Addgene_142713)
