>Addgene plasmid #142713 | TFORF0967 | depositor partial sequence | sequence record 280277 | Insert
ACCGCCACCATGCCAGGACCCCCTGAAAGCCTAGACATGGGGCCGTTGACATTTAGGGATGTGGCCATAG
AATTCTCTCTGGAGGAGTGGCAATGCCTGGACACTGCTCAGCAGGATTTGTATAGGAAAGTGATGTTAGA
GAACTACAGAAACCTGGTCTTCTTGGGTATTGCTGTCTCTAAGCCAGATCTGGTCACCTGTCTGGAGCAA
GGAAAAGATCCCTGGAATATGAAGGGACACAGTACGGTAGTCAAACCCCCAGTTATATGTTCTCATTTTG
CTGAAGACTTTTGCCCAGGGCCAGGCATTAAAGATTCTTTTCAAAAAGTGATACTGAGAGAATATGTAAA
ATGTGGACATAAGGATTTACAGTTAAGAAAAGGATGTAAAAGTATGAATGAGTGTAATGTGCACAAAGAA
GGTTATAATGAACTAAACCAGTATTTGACAACTACCCAGAGCAAAATATTTCAATGTGATAAATATGTGA
AAGTCTTTCATAAACTTTTAAATTCAAATAGACATAACACAAAACATACTGGAAAGAAACCTTTCAAATG
TAAAAAATGTGGCAAATCATTTTGCATGCTTTTACACCTATGTCAGCATAAAAGAATTCATATTAGAGAG
AATTCTTACCGATGTGAAGAATGTGGCAAAGCCTTTATCTGGTTTTCAACCCTTACTAGACACAGGAGAG
TTCATACTGGAGAGAAATCCTACAAATATGAATGTGGCAAATCTTTTAACCAGGACTCAAACCTTACTAC
ACATAAGAGAATTCATACTGGACAGAAACCCTACAAATGTGAAGAATGTGGCACATCTTTCTACCAATTC
TCATACCTTACTAGGCATAAGCTAATTCATACTAGAGAGAAACCCTATAAATGTGAACAATATGGCAAAA
CTTTTAACCAATCTTCAACCCTTACTGGACATAAGATAATTCATAATGGAGAAAAACCCTATAAATGTGA
AGAATGTGGCAAAGCCTTTAGTATTTTCTCAACCCCTACTAAACATAAGATAATTCACACTGAAGAGAAA
TCCCACAGATGTGAAGAATATTGCAAAGCTTATAAGGAGTCCTCACACCTTACTACACATAAAAGAATTC
ATACTGGAGAGAAACCCTACAAATGTGAAGAATGTGGCAAAGCCTTTAGTATTTTCTCAACCCTTACTAA
ACATAAGATAATTCACACTGAAGAGAAATCCCACAGATGTGAAGAATGTGGCAAAGCTTATAAGGAGTCT
TCACACCTTACTACACATAAAAGAATTCATACTGGAGAGAAACCCTACAAATGTGAAGAATGTGGCAAAA
CCTTTAGTGTATTCTCAATTCTTACTAAACATAAAATAATTCATACAGAAGAGAAACCCTACAAATGTGA
AGAATGTGGCAAAGCTTTTAAACGATCTTCAACCCTTACTAAACATAGGATAATTCATACTGAAGAGAAA
CCCTACAAATGTGAAGAATGTGGCAAAGCTTTTAACCAATCTTCAACCCTTAGTATACATAAAATAATTC
ATACTGGAGAAAAACCCTACAAATGTGAAGAATGTGGCAAAGCTTTTAAACGATCTTCAACCCTTACTAT
ACATAAAATGATTCACACTGGAGAAAAACCCTACAAATGTGAAGAATGTGGCAAAGCTTTTAATCGGTCC
TCACACCTTACTACACATAAGAGAATTCATACTGGACACAAACCCTACAAATGTAAAGAATGTGGCAAAT
CCTTTAGTGTATTCTCAACCCTTACTAAACACAAGATAATTCATACTGATAAGAAACCCTACAAATGTGA
AGAATGTGGCAAAGCTTTTAACCGATCTTCAATCCTTAGTATACATAAGAAAATTCATACTGGAGAAAAA
CCCTACAAATGTGAAGAATGTGGCAAAGCTTTTAAGCGGTCCTCACACCTCGCTGGGCACAAGCAAATTC
ATAGTGTACAAAAACCCTACAAATGTGAAGAATGTGGCAAAGCCTTTAGTATATTCTCAACCCTTACTAA
ACATAAGATAATTCATACTGAAGAGAAACCCTACAAATGTGAAAAATGTGGCAAAACTTTCTACCGATTC
TCAAACCTTAATACGCATAAGATAATTCATACTGGAGAGAAACCTTGCAAATGTGAAGAATGTGGCAAAG
CTTTTAACCATTCCTCAAACCTTATTAAACATAAGCTAATTCATACTGGAGACAAACCCTACAAATGTGA
AGCATGTGGCAAAGCTTTTAGGCGGTCTTCACATCTTAGTAGACATAAGATAATTCATATTGGAATTCAT
ACTGAAGAGACTGTACAAAAGTAGTAATGAACTAGTCCGTAACTTGAAAGTATTTCGATTTCTTGGCTTT
ATATATCTTGTGGAAAGGACGAGTTCCTGGATAGAATCTCGGCTTA
