>Addgene plasmid #142713 | TFORF0967 | depositor partial sequence | sequence record 280278 | Barcode
GTTCCTGGATAGAATCTCGGCTTA
